Addgene plasmid #157814: pDendra2-H3
Purpose: Fluorescent reporter for histone H3 tracking
Depositing lab: Xin Chen. Publication: Differential Histone Distribution Patterns in Induced Asymmetrically Dividing Mouse Embryonic Stem Cells. Ma B, Trieu TJ, Cheng J, Zhou S, Tang Q, Xie J, Liu JL, Zhao K, Habib SJ, Chen X. Cell Rep. 2020 Aug 11;32(6):108003. doi: 10.1016/j.celrep.2020.108003. PubMed 32783931.
Backbone
  Vector backbone: Dendra2-N1
  Backbone size w/o insert (bp): 4750
  Total vector size (bp): 5117
  Vector type: Mammalian Expression
  Selectable markers: Neomycin (select with G418)
Growth in bacteria
  Bacterial resistance: Kanamycin, 50 μg/mL
  Growth temperature: 37°C
  Growth strain: DH5alpha
  Copy number: High Copy
Gene/Insert
  Gene/Insert name: H3 (alt name: Hist1h3a)
  Species: M. musculus (mouse)
  Insert size (bp): 408
  GenBank ID: 360198
  Entrez Gene: H3c1 (a.k.a. H3c10, H3c11, H3c8, Hist1h3a)
  Promoter: CMV
  Cloning method: Restriction Enzyme; 5′ cloning site HindIII (not destroyed); 3′ cloning site BamHI (not destroyed)
  Sequencing primers: 5′ CGCAAATGGGCGGTAGGCGTG; 3′ N/A
Terms and licenses: Academic/Nonprofit Terms; Industry Terms: Not Available to Industry
How to cite: pDendra2-H3 was a gift from Xin Chen (Addgene plasmid # 157814 ; http://n2t.net/addgene:157814 ; RRID:Addgene_157814)
