[The description below was written by a language model from this plasmid's Addgene catalogue record and pLannotate feature annotations shown in this document.]
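Description:
pDendra2-H3 is a 5,117 bp mammalian expression plasmid built on the Dendra2-N1 backbone, carrying a fusion of mouse histone H3 (Hist1h3a/H3c1) to the photoswitchable fluorescent protein Dendra2. The 408 bp H3 coding sequence was inserted between the HindIII and BamHI sites of the multiple cloning site, both of which are retained. It lies immediately upstream of the Dendra2 open reading frame, so the histone forms the N-terminal part of the fusion and Dendra2 the C-terminal part. The automated annotation matches the insert to bovine histone H3.2, which reflects the very high conservation of H3 proteins across species rather than a different origin; the catalogue entry gives the species as mouse. Transcription is driven by the human cytomegalovirus immediate early enhancer and promoter and is terminated by the SV40 polyadenylation signal.

The plasmid is propagated in E. coli at high copy from a ColE1/pUC-type origin, and it also contains an f1 phage origin. A single Tn5 aminoglycoside phosphotransferase gene (NeoR/KanR) serves both hosts. It is preceded by a bacterial bla-type promoter, giving kanamycin resistance in bacteria, and by the SV40 enhancer/early promoter, giving G418 selection in mammalian cells, and it is followed by the HSV TK polyadenylation signal. The short large T antigen, ble and bGH poly(A) fragments in the feature table appear to be backbone remnants or partial matches rather than functional elements.

The stated purpose is fluorescent tracking of histone H3. Because Dendra2 converts irreversibly from green to red on illumination, pre-existing H3 can be distinguished from newly synthesised H3. The associated study examined histone distribution in asymmetrically dividing mouse embryonic stem cells.
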