Features (pLannotate 1.2.2; 15 found; start..end, strand, type, name):
     88..391     +  enhancer       CMV enhancer: human cytomegalovirus immediate early enhancer
    392..595     +  promoter       CMV promoter: human cytomegalovirus (CMV) immediate early promoter
    618..655     +  misc_feature   MCS (fragment): multiple cloning site
    668..1075    +  CDS            H32_BOVIN (sequence withheld): Experimental evidence at protein level: Swiss-Prot protein existence level 1. Core component of nucleosome. Nucleosomes wrap and compact DNA into chromatin, limiting DNA accessibility to the cellular machineries which require DNA as a template. Histones thereby play a central role in transcription regulation, DNA repair, DNA replication and chromosomal stability. DNA accessibility is regulated via a complex set of post-translational modifications of histones, also called histone code, and nucleosome remodeling. From Bos taurus (Bovine).
   1118..1810    +  CDS            Dendra2: monomeric photoswitchable green-to-red fluorescent protein from Dendronephthya mammalian codon-optimized
   1826..1909    +  CDS            large T antigen (fragment): large T antigen from SV40 (simian virus 40)
   1932..2053    +  polyA_signal   SV40 poly(A) signal: SV40 polyadenylation signal
   2087..2515    -  rep_origin     f1 ori (sequence partly withheld): f1 bacteriophage origin of replication; arrow indicates direction of (+) strand synthesis
   2542..2646    +  promoter       AmpR promoter: bla
   2648..3005    +  promoter       SV40 promoter: SV40 enhancer and early promoter
   3040..3834    +  CDS            NeoR/KanR: aminoglycoside phosphotransferase from Tn5; aph(3')-II (or nptII); confers resistance to neomycin, kanamycin, and G418 (Geneticin®)
   3855..4007    +  CDS            ble (fragment): BLE_KLEPN - Experimental evidence at protein level: Swiss-Prot protein existence level 1. Binding protein with a strong affinity to the bleomycin family of antibiotics. Binds to CL990; an antimitotic-antibiotic compound. From Klebsiella pneumoniae.
   4066..4113    +  polyA_signal   HSV TK poly(A) signal: herpes simplex virus thymidine kinase polyadenylation signal (Cole and Stacy, 1985)
   4204..4220    -  polyA_signal   bGH poly(A) signal (fragment): bovine growth hormone polyadenylation signal
   4442..5030    +  rep_origin     ori: high-copy-number ColE1/pMB1/pBR322/pUC origin of replication
>Addgene plasmid #157814 | pDendra2-H3 | addgene full sequence | sequence record 308684 | Addgene NGS Result
GTGGATAACCGTATTACCGCCATGCATTAGTTATTAATAGTAATCAATTACGGGGTCATTAGTTCATAGC
CCATATATGGAGTTCCGCGTTACATAACTTACGGTAAATGGCCCGCCTGGCTGACCGCCCAACGACCCCC
GCCCATTGACGTCAATAATGACGTATGTTCCCATAGTAACGCCAATAGGGACTTTCCATTGACGTCAATG
GGTGGAGTATTTACGGTAAACTGCCCACTTGGCAGTACATCAAGTGTATCATATGCCAAGTACGCCCCCT
ATTGACGTCAATGACGGTAAATGGCCCGCCTGGCATTATGCCCAGTACATGACCTTATGGGACTTTCCTA
CTTGGCAGTACATCTACGTATTAGTCATCGCTATTACCATGGTGATGCGGTTTTGGCAGTACATCAATGG
GCGTGGATAGCGGTTTGACTCACGGGGATTTCCAAGTCTCCACCCCATTGACGTCAATGGGAGTTTGTTT
TGGCACCAAAATCAACGGGACTTTCCAAAATGTCGTAACAACTCCGCCCCATTGACGCAAATGGGCGGTA
GGCGTGTACGGTGGGAGGTCTATATAAGCAGAGCTGGTTTAGTGAACCGTCAGATCCGCTAGCGCTACCG
GACTCAGATCTCGAGCTCAAGCTTCCGCGGCGCCACC
[408 nt withheld, positions 668-1075]
GGGTCCGGAAGCGCAGGCAGTGGGGATCCACCGGTCGCCACCATGAACACCCCGGGAATTAACCTGATCA
AGGAGGACATGCGCGTGAAGGTGCACATGGAGGGCAACGTGAACGGCCACGCCTTCGTGATCGAGGGCGA
GGGCAAGGGCAAGCCCTACGAGGGCACCCAGACCGCCAACCTGACCGTGAAGGAGGGCGCCCCCCTGCCC
TTCAGCTACGACATCCTGACCACCGCCGTGCACTACGGCAACCGGGTGTTCACCAAGTACCCCGAGGACA
TCCCCGACTACTTCAAGCAGAGCTTCCCCGAGGGCTACAGCTGGGAGCGCACCATGACCTTCGAGGACAA
GGGCATCTGCACCATCCGCAGCGACATCAGCCTGGAGGGCGACTGCTTCTTCCAGAACGTGCGCTTCAAG
GGCACCAACTTCCCCCCCAACGGCCCCGTGATGCAGAAGAAGACCCTGAAGTGGGAGCCCAGCACCGAGA
AGCTGCACGTGCGCGACGGCCTGCTGGTGGGCAACATCAACATGGCCCTGCTGCTGGAGGGCGGCGGCCA
CTACCTGTGCGACTTCAAGACCACCTACAAGGCCAAGAAGGTGGTGCAGCTGCCCGACGCCCACTTCGTG
GACCACCGCATCGAGATCCTGGGCAACGACAGCGACTACAACAAGGTGAAGCTGTACGAGCACGCCGTGG
CCCGCTACAGCCCCCTGCCCAGCCAGGTGTGGTAAGCGGCCGCGACTCTAGATCATAATCAGCCATACCA
CATTTGTAGAGGTTTTACTTGCTTTAAAAAACCTCCCACACCTCCCCCTGAACCTGAAACATAAAATGAA
TGCAATTGTTGTTGTTAACTTGTTTATTGCAGCTTATAATGGTTACAAATAAAGCAATAGCATCACAAAT
TTCACAAATAAAGCATTTTTTTCACTGCATTCTAGTTGTGGTTTGTCCAAACTCATCAATGTATCTTAAG
GCGTAAATTGTAAGCGTTAATATTTTGTTAAAATTCGCGTTAAATTTTTGTTAAATCAGCTCATTTTTTA
ACCAATAGGCCGAAATCGGCAAAATCCCTTATAAATCAAAAGAATAGACCGAGATAGGGT
[37 nt withheld, positions 2186-2222]
AAAGAACGTGGACTCCAACGTCAAAGG
[49 nt withheld, positions 2250-2298]
T
[91 nt withheld, positions 2300-2390]
G
[124 nt withheld, positions 2392-2515]
CAGGTGGCACTTTTCGGGGAAATGTGCGCGGAACCCCTATTTGTTTATTTTTCTAAATACATTCAAATAT
GTATCCGCTCATGAGACAATAACCCTGATAAATGCTTCAATAATATTGAAAAAGGAAGAGTCCTGAGGCG
GAAAGAACCAGCTGTGGAATGTGTGTCAGTTAGGGTGTGGAAAGTCCCCAGGCTCCCCAGCAGGCAGAAG
TATGCAAAGCATGCATCTCAATTAGTCAGCAACCAGGTGTGGAAAGTCCCCAGGCTCCCCAGCAGGCAGA
AGTATGCAAAGCATGCATCTCAATTAGTCAGCAACCATAGTCCCGCCCCTAACTCCGCCCATCCCGCCCC
TAACTCCGCCCAGTTCCGCCCATTCTCCGCCCCATGGCTGACTAATTTTTTTTATTTATGCAGAGGCCGA
GGCCGCCTCGGCCTCTGAGCTATTCCAGAAGTAGTGAGGAGGCTTTTTTGGAGGCCTAGGCTTTTGCAAA
GATCGATCAAGAGACAGGATGAGGATCGTTTCGCATGATTGAACAAGATGGATTGCACGCAGGTTCTCCG
GCCGCTTGGGTGGAGAGGCTATTCGGCTATGACTGGGCACAACAGACAATCGGCTGCTCTGATGCCGCCG
TGTTCCGGCTGTCAGCGCAGGGGCGCCCGGTTCTTTTTGTCAAGACCGACCTGTCCGGTGCCCTGAATGA
ACTGCAAGACGAGGCAGCGCGGCTATCGTGGCTGGCCACGACGGGCGTTCCTTGCGCAGCTGTGCTCGAC
GTTGTCACTGAAGCGGGAAGGGACTGGCTGCTATTGGGCGAAGTGCCGGGGCAGGATCTCCTGTCATCTC
ACCTTGCTCCTGCCGAGAAAGTATCCATCATGGCTGATGCAATGCGGCGGCTGCATACGCTTGATCCGGC
TACCTGCCCATTCGACCACCAAGCGAAACATCGCATCGAGCGAGCACGTACTCGGATGGAAGCCGGTCTT
GTCGATCAGGATGATCTGGACGAAGAGCATCAGGGGCTCGCGCCAGCCGAACTGTTCGCCAGGCTCAAGG
CGAGCATGCCCGACGGCGAGGATCTCGTCGTGACCCATGGCGATGCCTGCTTGCCGAATATCATGGTGGA
AAATGGCCGCTTTTCTGGATTCATCGACTGTGGCCGGCTGGGTGTGGCGGACCGCTATCAGGACATAGCG
TTGGCTACCCGTGATATTGCTGAAGAGCTTGGCGGCGAATGGGCTGACCGCTTCCTCGTGCTTTACGGTA
TCGCCGCTCCCGATTCGCAGCGCATCGCCTTCTATCGCCTTCTTGACGAGTTCTTCTGAGCGGGACTCTG
GGGTTCGAAATGACCGACCAAGCGACGCCCAACCTGCCATCACGAGATTTCGATTCCACCGCCGCCTTCT
ATGAAAGGTTGGGCTTCGGAATCGTTTTCCGGGACGCCGGCTGGATGATCCTCCAGCGCGGGGATCTCAT
GCTGGAGTTCTTCGCCCACCCTAGGGGGAGGCTAACTGAAACACGGAAGGAGACAATACCGGAAGGAACC
CGCGCTATGACGGCAATAAAAAGACAGAATAAAACGCACGGTGTTGGGTCGTTTGTTCATAAACGCGGGG
TTCGGTCCCAGGGCTGGCACTCTGTCGATACCCCACCGAGACCCCATTGGGGCCAATACGCCCGCGTTTC
TTCCTTTTCCCCACCCCACCCCCCAAGTTCGGGTGAAGGCCCAGGGCTCGCAGCCAACGTCGGGGCGGCA
GGCCCTGCCATAGCCTCAGGTTACTCATATATACTTTAGATTGATTTAAAACTTCATTTTTAATTTAAAA
GGATCTAGGTGAAGATCCTTTTTGATAATCTCATGACCAAAATCCCTTAACGTGAGTTTTCGTTCCACTG
AGCGTCAGACCCCGTAGAAAAGATCAAAGGATCTTCTTGAGATCCTTTTTTTCTGCGCGTAATCTGCTGC
TTGCAAACAAAAAAACCACCGCTACCAGCGGTGGTTTGTTTGCCGGATCAAGAGCTACCAACTCTTTTTC
CGAAGGTAACTGGCTTCAGCAGAGCGCAGATACCAAATACTGTTCTTCTAGTGTAGCCGTAGTTAGGCCA
CCACTTCAAGAACTCTGTAGCACCGCCTACATACCTCGCTCTGCTAATCCTGTTACCAGTGGCTGCTGCC
AGTGGCGATAAGTCGTGTCTTACCGGGTTGGACTCAAGACGATAGTTACCGGATAAGGCGCAGCGGTCGG
GCTGAACGGGGGGTTCGTGCACACAGCCCAGCTTGGAGCGAACGACCTACACCGAACTGAGATACCTACA
GCGTGAGCTATGAGAAAGCGCCACGCTTCCCGAAGGGAGAAAGGCGGACAGGTATCCGGTAAGCGGCAGG
GTCGGAACAGGAGAGCGCACGAGGGAGCTTCCAGGGGGAAACGCCTGGTATCTTTATAGTCCTGTCGGGT
TTCGCCACCTCTGACTTGAGCGTCGATTTTTGTGATGCTCGTCAGGGGGGCGGAGCCTATGGAAAAACGC
CAGCAACGCGGCCTTTTTACGGTTCCTGGCCTTTTGCTGGCCTTTTGCTCACATGTTCTTTCCTGCGTTA
TCCCCTGATTCT
